Addgene plasmid #160349: pAG261-His-greenFAST
Purpose: Expresses His-tagged greenFAST in bacteria
Depositing lab: Arnaud Gautier. Depositing organization: Sorbonne Université. Publication: Orthogonal fluorescent chemogenetic reporters for multicolor imaging. Tebo AG, Moeyaert B, Thauvin M, Carlon-Andres I, Boken D, Volovitch M, Padilla-Parra S, Dedecker P, Vriz S, Gautier A. Nat Chem Biol. 2020 Aug 10. pii: 10.1038/s41589-020-0611-0. doi: 10.1038/s41589-020-0611-0. PubMed 32778846.
Backbone
  Vector backbone: pET28a
  Vector type: Bacterial Expression
Growth in bacteria
  Bacterial resistance: Kanamycin, 50 μg/mL
  Growth temperature: 37°C
  Growth strain: DH5alpha
  Copy number: Low Copy
Gene/Insert
  Gene/Insert name: His-greenFAST
  Species: Synthetic
Terms and licenses: Academic/Nonprofit Terms; Industry Terms: Not Available to Industry
How to cite: pAG261-His-greenFAST was a gift from Arnaud Gautier (Addgene plasmid # 160349 ; http://n2t.net/addgene:160349 ; RRID:Addgene_160349)
