[The description below was written by a language model from this plasmid's Addgene catalogue record and pLannotate feature annotations shown in this document.]
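Description:
pAG261-His-greenFAST is a bacterial expression plasmid of about 5.7 kb built on the pET28a backbone, designed to produce a His-tagged version of the synthetic protein greenFAST in E. coli. It is selected with kanamycin through the aph(3')-Ia KanR gene. It replicates from a ColE1/pBR322-type origin accompanied by the rop gene and the bom region, which is consistent with the low copy number recorded for it. An f1 phage origin is also present, along with short tetracycline-resistance fragments and other pBR322 remnants that the annotation software picked up in the backbone and that have no functional role.

The expression cassette follows the standard pET arrangement: a T7 promoter followed directly by a lac operator, the T7 gene 10 ribosome binding site, the coding region, and a T7 terminator. A plasmid-borne lacI gene under its own promoter supplies repressor. Transcription therefore depends on a host that provides T7 RNA polymerase and is induced with IPTG. The open reading frame begins with an N-terminal histidine tag (annotated as a fragment of a composite tag), followed by a thrombin site and a TEV protease site, so the tag can be removed after affinity purification.

The 375-nt insert is annotated as Y-FAST, reflecting greenFAST's close relation to that tag, a small protein derived from photoactive yellow protein that becomes fluorescent on binding a cell-permeant fluorogen. A second His-coding stretch lies downstream of the insert, as in pET28a, but the record does not show whether it is translated. The plasmid is suited to producing recombinant greenFAST, and the associated publication concerns orthogonal chemogenetic reporters for multicolour imaging.
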