Features (pLannotate 1.2.2; 22 found; start..end, strand, type, name):
      1..19      +  promoter       T7 promoter: promoter for bacteriophage T7 RNA polymerase
     20..44      +  protein_bind   lac operator: The lac repressor binds to the lac operator to inhibit transcription in E. coli. This inhibition can be relieved by adding lactose or isopropyl-β-D-thiogalactopyranoside (IPTG). lac repressor encoded by lacI
     59..81      +  RBS            RBS: efficient ribosome binding site from bacteriophage T7 gene 10 (Olins and Rangwala, 1989)
    100..116     +  CDS            capTEV™ (fragment): composite tag for in vivo biotinylation, TEV protease cleavage, and 6xHis tagging
    127..144     +  CDS            thrombin site: thrombin recognition and cleavage site
    157..177     +  CDS            TEV site: tobacco etch virus (TEV) protease recognition and cleavage site
    178..552     +  CDS            Y-FAST: small protein tag, derived from photoactive yellow protein, that allows in vivo fluorescent labeling by addition of a cell-permeant fluorogen (Plamont et al., 2016)
    565..582     +  CDS            9xHis (fragment): 9xHis affinity tag
    592..641     +  CDS            SET1 (fragment): solubility-enhancement tag derived from T7 phage gene 10B
    649..696     +  terminator     T7 terminator: transcription terminator for bacteriophage T7 RNA polymerase
    733..1161    +  rep_origin     f1 ori (sequence partly withheld): f1 bacteriophage origin of replication; arrow indicates direction of (+) strand synthesis
   1214..1271    +  promoter       AmpR promoter (fragment): bla
   1280..2095    -  CDS            KanR: aminoglycoside phosphotransferase; aph(3')-Ia; confers resistance to kanamycin in bacteria or G418 (Geneticin®) in eukaryotes
   2217..2805    +  rep_origin     ori: high-copy-number ColE1/pMB1/pBR322/pUC origin of replication
   2991..3130    -  misc_feature   bom: basis of mobility region from pBR322
   3232..3423    -  CDS            rop: Rop protein, which maintains plasmids at low copy number; rop
   3440..3820    +  CDS            YPB1_ECOLX: Protein predicted: Swiss-Prot protein existence level 4. From Escherichia coli.
   3892..4183    -  CDS            TcR (fragment): tetracycline efflux protein; tet; confers resistance to tetracycline
   4198..4219    -  protein_bind   CAP binding site: CAP binding activates transcription in the presence of cAMP. E. coli catabolite activator protein
   4232..5314    -  CDS            lacI: lac repressor; lacI; The lac repressor binds to the lac operator to inhibit transcription in E. coli. This inhibition can be relieved by adding lactose or isopropyl-β-D-thiogalactopyranoside (IPTG).
   5315..5392    -  promoter       lacI promoter: lacI
   5400..5679    -  CDS            TcR (fragment): tetracycline efflux protein; tet; confers resistance to tetracycline
>Addgene plasmid #160349 | pAG261-His-greenFAST | addgene full sequence | sequence record 315228 | Addgene NGS Result
TAATACGACTCACTATAGGGGAATTGTGAGCGGATAACAATTCCCCTCTAGAAATAATTTTGTTTAACTT
TAAGAAGGAGATATACCATGGGCAGCAGCCATCATCATCATCATCACAGCAGCGGCCTGGTGCCGCGCGG
CAGCCATATGGCTAGCGAAAACCTGTATTTTCAGGGCATGGAGCATGTTGCCTTTGGCAGTGAGGACATC
GAGAACACTCTGGCCAAAATGGACGACGAACAACTGGATGGGTTGGCCTTTGGCGCAATTCAGCTCGATG
GTGACGGGAATATCCTGCAGTACAATGCTGCTGAAGGAGACATCACAGGCAGAGATCCCAAACAGGTGAT
TGGGAAGAACTTCTTCAAGGATGTTGCAACTGGAACGGATTCTCCCGAGTTTTACCGCAAATTCAAGGAA
GGCGTAGCGTCAGGGAATCTGAACACCATGTTCGAATGGATGATACCGACAAGCAGGGGACCAACCAAGG
TCAAGGTGCACATGAAGAAAGCCCTTTCCGGTGACAGCTATTGGGTCTTTGTGAAACGGGTGTAATAGCT
CGAGCACCACCACCACCACCACTGAGATCCGGCTGCTAACAAAGCCCGAAAGGAAGCTGAGTTGGCTGCT
GCCACCGCTGAGCAATAACTAGCATAACCCCTTGGGGCCTCTAAACGGGTCTTGAGGGGTTTTTTGCTGA
AAGGAGGAACTATATCCGGATTGGCGAATGGG
[124 nt withheld, positions 733-856]
C
[91 nt withheld, positions 858-948]
A
[49 nt withheld, positions 950-998]
CCTTTGACGTTGGAGTCCACGTTCTTT
[37 nt withheld, positions 1026-1062]
ACCCTATCTCGGTCTATTCTTTTGATTTATAAGGGATTTTGCCGATTTCGGCCTATTGGTTAAAAAATGA
GCTGATTTAACAAAAATTTAACGCGAATTTTAACAAAATATTAACGCTTACAATTTAGGTGGCACTTTTC
GGGGAAATGTGCGCGGAACCCCTATTTGTTTATTTTTCTAAATACATTCAAATATGTATCCGCTCATGAA
TTAATTCTTAGAAAAACTCATCGAGCATCAAATGAAACTGCAATTTATTCATATCAGGATTATCAATACC
ATATTTTTGAAAAAGCCGTTTCTGTAATGAAGGAGAAAACTCACCGAGGCAGTTCCATAGGATGGCAAGA
TCCTGGTATCGGTCTGCGATTCCGACTCGTCCAACATCAATACAACCTATTAATTTCCCCTCGTCAAAAA
TAAGGTTATCAAGTGAGAAATCACCATGAGTGACGACTGAATCCGGTGAGAATGGCAAAAGTTTATGCAT
TTCTTTCCAGACTTGTTCAACAGGCCAGCCATTACGCTCGTCATCAAAATCACTCGCATCAACCAAACCG
TTATTCATTCGTGATTGCGCCTGAGCGAGACGAAATACGCGATCGCTGTTAAAAGGACAATTACAAACAG
GAATCGAATGCAACCGGCGCAGGAACACTGCCAGCGCATCAACAATATTTTCACCTGAATCAGGATATTC
TTCTAATACCTGGAATGCTGTTTTCCCGGGGATCGCAGTGGTGAGTAACCATGCATCATCAGGAGTACGG
ATAAAATGCTTGATGGTCGGAAGAGGCATAAATTCCGTCAGCCAGTTTAGTCTGACCATCTCATCTGTAA
CATCATTGGCAACGCTACCTTTGCCATGTTTCAGAAACAACTCTGGCGCATCGGGCTTCCCATACAATCG
ATAGATTGTCGCACCTGATTGCCCGACATTATCGCGAGCCCATTTATACCCATATAAATCAGCATCCATG
TTGGAATTTAATCGCGGCCTAGAGCAAGACGTTTCCCGTTGAATATGGCTCATAACACCCCTTGTATTAC
TGTTTATGTAAGCAGACAGTTTTATTGTTCATGACCAAAATCCCTTAACGTGAGTTTTCGTTCCACTGAG
CGTCAGACCCCGTAGAAAAGATCAAAGGATCTTCTTGAGATCCTTTTTTTCTGCGCGTAATCTGCTGCTT
GCAAACAAAAAAACCACCGCTACCAGCGGTGGTTTGTTTGCCGGATCAAGAGCTACCAGCTCTTTTTCCG
AAGGTAACTGGCTTCAGCAGAGCGCAGATACCAAATACTGTCCTTCTAGTGTAGCCGTAGTTAGGCCACC
ACTTCAAGAACTCTGTAGCACCGCCTACATACCTCGCTCTGCTAATCCTGTTACCAGTGGCTGCTGCCAG
TGGCGATAAGTCGTGTCTTACCGGGTTGGACTCAAGACGATAGTTACCGGATAAGGCGCAGCGGTCGGGC
TGAACGGGGGGTTCGTGCACACAGCCCAGCTTGGAGCGAACGACCTACACCGAACTGAGATACCTACAGC
GTGAGCTATGAGAAAGCGCCACGCTTCCCGAAGGGAGAAAGGCGGACAGGTATCCGGTAAGCGGCAGGGT
CGGAACAGGAGAGCGCACGAGGGAGCTTCCAGGGGGAAACGCCTGGTATCTTTATAGTCCTGTCGGGTTT
CGCCACCTCTGACTTGAGCGTCGATTTTTGTGATGCTCGTCAGGGGGGCGGAGCCTATGGAAAAACGCCA
GCAACGCGGCCTTTTTACGGTTCCTGGCCTTTTGCTGGCCTTTTGCTCACATGTTCTTTCCTGCGTTATC
CCCTGATTCTGTGGATAACCGTATTACCGCCTTTGAGTGAGCTGATACCGCTCGCCGCAGCCGAACGACC
GAGCGCAGCGAGTCAGTGAGCGAGGAAGCGGAAGAGCGCCTGATGCGGTATTTTCTCCTTACGCATCTGT
GCGGTATTTCACACCGCAATGGTGCACTCTCAGTACAATCTGCTCTGATGCCGCATAGTTAAGCCAGTAT
ACACTCCGCTATCGCTACGTGACTGGGTCATGGCTGCGCCCCGACACCCGCCAACACCCGCTGACGCGCC
CTGACGGGCTTGTCTGCTCCCGGCATCCGCTTACAGACAAGCTGTGACCGTCTCCGGGAGCTGCATGTGT
CAGAGGTTTTCACCGTCATCACCGAAACGCGCGAGGCAGCTGCGGTAAAGCTCATCAGCGTGGTCGTGAA
GCGATTCACAGATGTCTGCCTGTTCATCCGCGTCCAGCTCGTTGAGTTTCTCCAGAAGCGTTAATGTCTG
GCTTCTGATAAAGCGGGCCATGTTAAGGGCGGTTTTTTCCTGTTTGGTCACTGATGCCTCCGTGTAAGGG
GGATTTCTGTTCATGGGGGTAATGATACCGATGAAACGAGAGAGGATGCTCACGATACGGGTTACTGATG
ATGAACATGCCCGGTTACTGGAACGTTGTGAGGGTAAACAACTGGCGGTATGGATGCGGCGGGACCAGAG
AAAAATCACTCAGGGTCAATGCCAGCGCTTCGTTAATACAGATGTAGGTGTTCCACAGGGTAGCCAGCAG
CATCCTGCGATGCAGATCCGGAACATAATGGTGCAGGGCGCTGACTTCCGCGTTTCCAGACTTTACGAAA
CACGGAAACCGAAGACCATTCATGTTGTTGCTCAGGTCGCAGACGTTTTGCAGCAGCAGTCGCTTCACGT
TCGCTCGCGTATCGGTGATTCATTCTGCTAACCAGTAAGGCAACCCCGCCAGCCTAGCCGGGTCCTCAAC
GACAGGAGCACGATCATGCGCACCCGTGGGGCCGCCATGCCGGCGATAATGGCCTGCTTCTCGCCGAAAC
GTTTGGTGGCGGGACCAGTGACGAAGGCTTGAGCGAGGGCGTGCAAGATTCCGAATACCGCAAGCGACAG
GCCGATCATCGTCGCGCTCCAGCGAAAGCGGTCCTCGCCGAAAATGACCCAGAGCGCTGCCGGCACCTGT
CCTACGAGTTGCATGATAAAGAAGACAGTCATAAGTGCGGCGACGATAGTCATGCCCCGCGCCCACCGGA
AGGAGCTGACTGGGTTGAAGGCTCTCAAGGGCATCGGTCGAGATCCCGGTGCCTAATGAGTGAGCTAACT
TACATTAATTGCGTTGCGCTCACTGCCCGCTTTCCAGTCGGGAAACCTGTCGTGCCAGCTGCATTAATGA
ATCGGCCAACGCGCGGGGAGAGGCGGTTTGCGTATTGGGCGCCAGGGTGGTTTTTCTTTTCACCAGTGAG
ACGGGCAACAGCTGATTGCCCTTCACCGCCTGGCCCTGAGAGAGTTGCAGCAAGCGGTCCACGCTGGTTT
GCCCCAGCAGGCGAAAATCCTGTTTGATGGTGGTTAACGGCGGGATATAACATGAGCTGTCTTCGGTATC
GTCGTATCCCACTACCGAGATATCCGCACCAACGCGCAGCCCGGACTCGGTAATGGCGCGCATTGCGCCC
AGCGCCATCTGATCGTTGGCAACCAGCATCGCAGTGGGAACGATGCCCTCATTCAGCATTTGCATGGTTT
GTTGAAAACCGGACATGGCACTCCAGTCGCCTTCCCGTTCCGCTATCGGCTGAATTTGATTGCGAGTGAG
ATATTTATGCCAGCCAGCCAGACGCAGACGCGCCGAGACAGAACTTAATGGGCCCGCTAACAGCGCGATT
TGCTGGTGACCCAATGCGACCAGATGCTCCACGCCCAGTCGCGTACCGTCTTCATGGGAGAAAATAATAC
TGTTGATGGGTGTCTGGTCAGAGACATCAAGAAATAACGCCGGAACATTAGTGCAGGCAGCTTCCACAGC
AATGGCATCCTGGTCATCCAGCGGATAGTTAATGATCAGCCCACTGACGCGTTGCGCGAGAAGATTGTGC
ACCGCCGCTTTACAGGCTTCGACGCCGCTTCGTTCTACCATCGACACCACCACGCTGGCACCCAGTTGAT
CGGCGCGAGATTTAATCGCCGCGACAATTTGCGACGGCGCGTGCAGGGCCAGACTGGAGGTGGCAACGCC
AATCAGCAACGACTGTTTGCCCGCCAGTTGTTGTGCCACGCGGTTGGGAATGTAATTCAGCTCCGCCATC
GCCGCTTCCACTTTTTCCCGCGTTTTCGCAGAAACGTGGCTGGCCTGGTTCACCACGCGGGAAACGGTCT
GATAAGAGACACCGGCATACTCTGCGACATCGTATAACGTTACTGGTTTCACATTCACCACCCTGAATTG
ACTCTCTTCCGGGCGCTATCATGCCATACCGCGAAAGGTTTTGCGCCATTCGATGGTGTCCGGGATCTCG
ACGCTCTCCCTTATGCGACTCCTGCATTAGGAAGCAGCCCAGTAGTAGGTTGAGGCCGTTGAGCACCGCC
GCCGCAAGGAATGGTGCATGCAAGGAGATGGCGCCCAACAGTCCCCCGGCCACGGGGCCTGCCACCATAC
CCACGCCGAAACAAGCGCTCATGAGCCCGAAGTGGCGAGCCCGATCTTCCCCATCGGTGATGTCGGCGAT
ATAGGCGCCAGCAACCGCACCTGTGGCGCCGGTGATGCCGGCCACGATGCGTCCGGCGTAGAGGATCGAG
ATCTCGATCCCGCGAAAT
