>Addgene plasmid #160349 | pAG261-His-greenFAST | depositor partial sequence | sequence record 310488 | greenFAST
ATGGAGCATGTTGCCTTTGGCAGTGAGGACATCGAGAACACTCTGGCCAAAATGGACGACGAACAACTGG
ATGGGTTGGCCTTTGGCGCAATTCAGCTCGATGGTGACGGGAATATCCTGCAGTACAATGCTGCTGAAGG
AGACATCACAGGCAGAGATCCCAAACAGGTGATTGGGAAGAACTTCTTCAAGGATGTTGCAACTGGAACG
GATTCTCCCGAGTTTTACCGCAAATTCAAGGAAGGCGTAGCGTCAGGGAATCTGAACACCATGTTCGAAT
GGATGATACCGACAAGCAGGGGACCAACCAAGGTCAAGGTGCACATGAAGAAAGCCCTTTCCGGTGACAG
CTATTGGGTCTTTGTGAAACGGGTG
